Addgene plasmid #54817: mGeos2-VEL-Lifeact-7
Purpose: (Empty Backbone) Localization: Actin, Excitation: 503 / 569, Emission: 514 / 581
Depositing lab: Michael Davidson. Depositing organization: Florida State University, Tallahassee.
Backbone
  Vector backbone: mGeos2-VEL-Lifeact
  Backbone size w/o insert (bp): 4800
  Vector type: Mammalian Expression
  Selectable markers: Neomycin (select with G418)
  Backbone size (bp): 4800
  Tag / fusion protein: mGeos2-VEL-Lifeact (C terminal on backbone)
Growth in bacteria
  Bacterial resistance: Kanamycin, 50 μg/mL
  Growth temperature: 37°C
  Growth strain: DH5alpha
  Copy number: High Copy
Gene/Insert
  Gene/Insert name: Lifeact-mGeos2-VEL (alt name: Lifeact-Skylan-NS)
  Tag / fusion protein: mGeos2-VEL-Lifeact (C terminal on backbone)
Terms and licenses: Academic/Nonprofit Terms; Industry Terms
Depositor comments: Excitation = 503 / 569; Emission = 514 / 581 mGeos2-VEL is also known as Skylan-NS
How to cite: mGeos2-VEL-Lifeact-7 was a gift from Michael Davidson (Addgene plasmid # 54817 ; http://n2t.net/addgene:54817 ; RRID:Addgene_54817)
