[The description below was written by a language model from this plasmid's Addgene catalogue record.]
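Description:
mGeos2-VEL-Lifeact-7 is a mammalian expression plasmid of about 4.8 kb that encodes a fluorescent actin marker: the short F-actin-binding peptide Lifeact fused to the fluorescent protein mGeos2-VEL, which the record notes is also known as Skylan-NS. The insert is named Lifeact-mGeos2-VEL and the fluorescent protein is described as a C-terminal tag, so Lifeact sits at the N-terminus with the fluorophore following it. The "7" in the name may refer to the linker between the two parts, but the record does not say so. Although catalogued as an empty backbone, the plasmid already carries the complete fusion and is meant to be used as is for labelling filamentous actin.

The plasmid is propagated in E. coli as a high-copy construct under kanamycin selection, and it carries a neomycin resistance marker that allows G418 selection of stably transfected mammalian cells. No feature table is provided, and the record does not state the promoter driving the fusion, the polyadenylation signal or the origin of replication.

The listed spectral values are excitation at 503 and 569 nm and emission at 514 and 581 nm, that is, one green and one orange-red pair. The mGeos and Skylan proteins are light-controllable fluorophores developed for super-resolution imaging. The record does not explain what the two listed states represent. Because Lifeact binds actin filaments without requiring overexpression of actin itself, the construct is suited to live-cell visualisation of the actin cytoskeleton, including stress fibres, lamellipodia and cortical actin, in transfected mammalian cells by conventional or super-resolution fluorescence microscopy.
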