>Addgene plasmid #54817 | mGeos2-VEL-Lifeact-7 | depositor partial sequence | sequence record 85214 | insert sequence
ATCCGCTAGCGCTACCGGACTCAGATCTCGAGCTCAAGCTTCGAATTCCCACCATGGGTGTCGCAGATTT
GATCAAGAAATTCGAAAGCATCTCAAAGGAAGAACGGGATCCAATGAGTGCGATTAAGCCAGACATGAAG
ATCAAACTCCGTATGGAAGGCAACGTAAACGGGCACCACTTTGTGATCGACGGAGATGGTACAGGCAAGC
CTTTTGAGGGAAAACAGAGTATGGATCTTGAAGTCAAAGAGGGCGGACCTCTGCCTTTTGCCTTTGATAT
CCTGACCACTGCATTCCTGTACGGCAACAGGGTATTCGCCAAATATCCAGACAACATACAAGACTATTTT
AAGCAGTCGTTTCCTAAGGGGTATTCGTGGGAACGAAGCTTGACTTTCGAAGACGGGGGCATTTGCAACG
CCAGAAACGACATAACAATGGAAGGGGACACTTTCTATAATAAAGTTCGATTTTATGGTACCAACTTTCC
CGCCAATGGTCCAGTTATGCAGAAGAAGACGCTGAAATGGGAGCCCTCCACTGAGAAAATGTATGTGCGT
GATGGAGTGCTGACGGGTGATGTAGAGATGGCTTTGTTGCTTGAAGGAAATGCCCATTACCGATGTGACT
TCAGAACTACTTACAAAGCTAAGGAGAAGGGTGTCAAGTTACCAGGCGCCCACTTTGTGGACCACTGCAT
TGAGATTTTAAGCCATGACAAAGATTACAACAAGGTTAAGCTGTATGAGCATGCTGTTGCTCATTCTGGA
TTGCCTGACAATGCCAGACGATAAGCGGCCGCGACTCTAGATCATAATCAGCCATACCACATTTGTAGAG
GTTTTACTTGCTTTAAAAAACCTCCCACACCTCCCCCTGAACCTGAAACATAAAATGAATGCAATTGTTG
TTGTTAACTTGTT
