>Addgene plasmid #54817 | mGeos2-VEL-Lifeact-7 | addgene partial sequence | sequence record 90707 | CMV-F 5'-CGCAAATGGGCGGTAGGCGTG-3'
TAGTGAACCGTCAGATCCGCTAGCGCTACCGGACTCAGATCTCGAGCTCAAGCTTCGAATTCCCACCATG
GGTGTCGCAGATTTGATCAAGAAATTCGAAAGCATCTCAAAGGAAGAACGGGATCCAATGAGTGCGATTA
AGCCAGACATGAAGATCAAACTCCGTATGGAAGGCAACGTAAACGGGCACCACTTTGTGATCGACGGAGA
TGGTACAGGCAAGCCTTTTGAGGGAAAACAGAGTATGGATCTTGAAGTCAAAGAGGGCGGACCTCTGCCT
TTTGCCTTTGATATCCTGACCACTGCATTCCTGTACGGCAACAGGGTATTCGCCAAATATCCAGACAACA
TACAAGACTATTTTAAGCAGTCGTTTCCTAAGGGGTATTCGTGGGAACGAAGCTTGACTTTCGAAGACGG
GGGCATTTGCAACGCCAGAAACGACATAACAATGGAAGGGGACACTTTCTATAATAAAGTTCGATTTTAT
GGTACCAACTTTCCCGCCAATGGTCCAGTTATGCAGAAGAAGACGCTGAAATGGGAGCCCTCCACTGAGA
AAATGTATGTGCGTGATGGAGTGCTGACGGGTGATGT
