>Addgene plasmid #54817 | mGeos2-VEL-Lifeact-7 | addgene partial sequence | sequence record 92250 | SV40pA-R 5'-GAAATTTGTGATGCTATTGC-3'
ACAAGTTAACAACAACAATTGCATTCATTTTATGTTTCAGGTTCAGGGGGAGGTGTGGGAGGTTTTTTAA
AGCAAGTAAAACCTCTACAAATGTGGTATGGCTGATTATGATCTAGAGTCGCGGCCGCTTATCGTCTGGC
ATTGTCAGGCAATCCAGAATGAGCAACAGCATGCTCATACAGCTTAACCTTGTTGTAATCTTTGTCATGG
CTTAAAATCTCAATGCAGTGGTCCACAAAGTGGGCGCCTGGTAACTTGACACCCTTCTCCTTAGCTTTGT
AAGTAGTTCTGAAGTCACATCGGTAATGGGCATTTCCTTCAAGCAACAAAGCCATCTCTACATCACCCGT
CAGCACTCCATCACGCACATACATTTTCTCAGTGGAGGGCTCCCATTTCAGCGTCTTCTTCTGCATAACT
GGACCATTGGCGGGAAAGTTGGTACCATAAAATCGAACTTTATTATAGAAAGTGTCCCCTTCCATTGTTA
TGTCGTTTCTGGCGTTGCAAATGCCCCCGTCTTCGAAAGTCAAGCTTCGTTCCCACGAATACCCCTTAGG
AAACGACTGCTTAAAATAGTCTTGTATGTTGTCTGGATATTTGGCGAATACCCTGTTGCCGTACAGGAAT
GCAGTGGTCAGGATATCAAAGGCAAAAGGCAGAGGTCCGCCCTCTTTGACTTCAAGATCCATACTCTGTT
TTCCCTCAAAAGGCTTGCCTGTACCATCTCCGTCGATCACAAAGTGGTGCCCGTTTACGTTGCCTTCCAT
ACGGAGTTTGATCTTCATGTCTGGCTTAATCGCACTCATTGGATCCCGTTCTTCCTTTGAGATGCTTTCG
A
